>Addgene plasmid #134137 | pIW093 | addgene full sequence | sequence record 270305 | Addgene NGS Result
TGAGTGATTGACTACCCGTCAGCGGGGGTCTTTCATTTGGGGGCTCGTCCGGGATCGGGAGACCCCTGCC
CAGGGACCACCGACCCACCACCGGGAGGCAAGCTGGCCAGCAACTTATCTGTGTCTGTCCGATTGTCTAG
TGTCTATGACTGATTTTATGCGCCTGCGTCGGTACTAGTTAGCTAACTAGCTCTGTATCTGGCGGACCCG
TGGTGGAACTGACGAGTTCTGAACACCCGGCCGCAACCCTGGGAGACGTCCCAGGGACTTTGGGGGCCGT
TTTTGTGGCCCGACCTGAGGAAGGGAGTCGATGTGGAATCCGACCCCGTCAGGATATGTGGTTCTGGTAG
GAGACGAGAACCTAAAACAGTTCCCGCCTCCGTCTGAATTTTTGCTTTCGGTTTGGAACCGAAGCCGCGC
GTCTTGTCTGCTGCAGCGCTGCAGCATCGTTCTGTGTTGTCTCTGTCTGACTGTGTTTCTGTATTTGTCT
GAAAATTAGGGCCAGACTGTTACCACTCCCTTAAGTTTGACCTTAGGTCACTGGAAAGATGTCGAGCGGA
TCGCTCACAACCAGTCGGTAGATGTCAAGAAGAGACGTTGGGTTACCTTCTGCTCTGCAGAATGGCCAAC
CTTTAACGTCGGATGGCCGCGAGACGGCACCTTTAACCGAGACCTCATCACCCAGGTTAAGATCAAGGTC
TTTTCACCTGGCCCGCATGGACACCCAGACCAGGTCCCCTACATCGTGACCTGGGAAGCCTTGGCTTTTG
ACCCCCCTCCCTGGGTCAAGCCCTTTGTACACCCTAAGCCTCCGCCTCCTCTTCCTCCATCCGCCCCGTC
TCTCCCCCTTGAACCTCCTCGTTCGACCCCGCCTCGATCCTCCCTTTATCCAGCCCTCACTCCTTCTCTA
GGCGCCGGCCGGATCCCAGTGTGGTGGTACGCTACCGGTCGCCACCATGGTGAGCAAGGGCGAGGAGCTG
TTCACCGGGGTGGTGCCCATCCTGGTCGAGCTGGACGGCGACGTAAACGGCCACAAGTTCAGCGTGTCCG
GCGAGGGCGAGGGCGATGCCACCTACGGCAAGCTGACCCTGAAGTTCATCTGCACCACCGGCAAGCTGCC
CGTGCCCTGGCCCACCCTCGTGACCACCCTGACCTACGGCGTGCAGTGCTTCAGCCGCTACCCCGACCAC
ATGAAGCAGCACGACTTCTTCAAGTCCGCCATGCCCGAAGGCTACGTCCAGGAGCGCACCATCTTCTTCA
AGGACGACGGCAACTACAAGACCCGCGCCGAGGTGAAGTTCGAGGGCGACACCCTGGTGAACCGCATCGA
GCTGAAGGGCATCGACTTCAAGGAGGACGGCAACATCCTGGGGCACAAGCTGGAGTACAACTACAACAGC
CACAACGTCTATATCATGGCCGACAAGCAGAAGAACGGCATCAAGGTGAACTTCAAGATCCGCCACAACA
TCGAGGACGGCAGCGTGCAGCTCGCCGACCACTACCAGCAGAACACCCCCATCGGCGACGGCCCCGTGCT
GCTGCCCGACAACCACTACCTGAGCACCCAGTCCGCCCTGAGCAAAGACCCCAACGAGAAGCGCGATCAC
ATGGTCCTGCTGGAGTTCGTGACCGCCGCCGGGATCACTCTCGGCATGGACGAGCTGTACAAGTCCGGAG
GGGATCGGTGGAGCTCCACCGGTGGCGGCCGCTCTAGAGAGAATCTTTATTTTCAGGGCGCCGCCAAATT
CAAAGAAACCGCTGCTGCTAAATTCGAACGCCAGCACATGGACAGCGGAGGTGGAGGTACTAGTCTCGAG
ATGGCAAGCAGCGACCTGGAGCAGCTGTGCTCTCATGTTAATGAAAAGATTGGCAATATTAAGAAAACCT
TATCATTAAGAAACTGTGGACAAGAGCCCACACTGAAGACCGTATTAAATAAAATAGGAGATGAGATCAT
TGTAATAAATGAACTTCTAAATAAATTGGAATTGGAAATTCAGTATCAAGAACAAACCAACAATTCACTC
AAGGAACTCTGTGAATCTCTTGAAGAAGATTACAAAGACATAGAACATCTTAAAGAAAACGTTCCTTCCC
ATTTGCCTCAAGTAACAGTAACCCAGAGCTGTGTTAAGGGATCAGATCTTGATCCTGAAGAACCAATCAA
AGTTGAAGAACCTGAACCCGTAAAGAAGCCTCCCAAAGAGCAAAGAAGTATTAAGGAAATGCCATTTATA
ACTTGTGATGAGTTTAACGGGGTGCCAAGTTACATGAAATCGGCCCTGACATACAACCAGATTAATGATG
TTATTAAAGAAATCAACAAGGCAGTAATTAGTAAATATAAAATCCTACATCAGCCAAAAAAGTCTATGAA
CTCTGTGACCAGAAATCTCTATCACAGATTTATTGATGAAGAAACGAAGGATACCAAAGGTCGTTATTTC
ATCGTAGAGGCAGATATTAAGGAGTTCACAACTTTGAAAGCTGACAAGAAGTTTCACGTGTTACTGAATA
TTTTACGACACTGCCGGAGGCTATCAGAGGTCCGAGGGGGAGGTTTAACACGATACGTAATAACCTGACC
GCGGGCCCGGGATCCACCGGATCTAGATAACTGATCATAATCAGCCATACCACATTTGTAGAGGTTTTAC
TTGCTTTAAAAAACCTCCCACACCTCCCCCTGAACCTGAAACATAAAATGAATGCAATTCGCCAGCACAG
TGGTCGACCCTGTGGAATGTGTGTCAGTTAGGGTGTGGAAAGTCCCCAGGCTCCCCAGCAGGCAGAAGTA
TGCAAAGCATGCATCTCAATTAGTCAGCAACCAGGTGTGGAAAGTCCCCAGGCTCCCCAGCAGGCAGAAG
TATGCAAAGCATGCATCTCAATTAGTCAGCAACCATAGTCCCGCCCCTAACTCCGCCCATCCCGCCCCTA
ACTCCGCCCAGTTCCGCCCATTCTCCGCCCCATGGCTGACTAATTTTTTTTATTTATGCAGAGGCCGAGG
CCGCCTCGGCCTCTGAGCTATTCCAGAAGTAGTGAGGAGGCTTTTTTGGAGGCCTAGGCTTTTGCAAAAA
GCTTCATGGCCAAGCCTTTGTCTCAAGAAGAATCCACCCTCATTGAAAGAGCAACGGCTACAATCAACAG
CATCCCCATCTCTGAAGACTACAGCGTCGCCAGCGCAGCTCTCTCTAGCGACGGCCGCATCTTCACTGGT
GTCAATGTATATCATTTTACTGGGGGACCTTGTGCAGAACTCGTGGTGCTGGGCACTGCTGCTGCTGCGG
CAGCTGGCAACCTGACTTGTATCGTCGCGATCGGAAATGAGAACAGGGGCATCTTGAGCCCCTGCGGACG
GTGCCGACAGGTGCTTCTCGATCTGCATCCTGGGATCAAAGCCATAGTGAAGGACAGTGATGGACAGCCG
ACGGCAGTTGGGATTCGTGAATTGCTGCCCTCTGGTTATGTGTGGGAGGGCTAAGATCGATAAAATAAAA
GATTTTATTTAGTCTCCAGAAAAAGGGGGGAATGAAAGACCCCACCTGTAGGTTTGGCAAGCTAGCTTAA
GTAACGCCATTTTGCAAGGCATGGAAAAATACATAACTGAGAATAGAGAAGTTCAGATCAAGGTCAGGAA
CAGATGGAACAGCTGAATATGGGCCAAACAGGATATCTGTGGTAAGCAGTTCCTGCCCCGGCTCAGGGCC
AAGAACAGATGGAACAGCTGAATATGGGCCAAACAGGATATCTGTGGTAAGCAGTTCCTGCCCCGGCTCA
GGGCCAAGAACAGATGGTCCCCAGATGCGGTCCAGCCCTCAGCAGTTTCTAGAGAACCATCAGATGTTTC
CAGGGTGCCCCAAGGACCTGAAATGACCCTGTGCCTTATTTGAACTAACCAATCAGTTCGCTTCTCGCTT
CTGTTCGCGCGCTTCTGCTCCCCGAGCTCAATAAAAGAGCCCACAACCCCTCACTCGGGGCGCCAGTCCT
CCGATTGACTGAGTCGCCCGGGTACCCGTGTATCCAATAAACCCTCTTGCAGTTGCATCCGACTTGTGGT
CTCGCTGTTCCTTGGGAGGGTCTCCTCTGAGTGATTGACTACCCGTCAGCGGGGGTCTTTCACATGCAGC
ATGTATCAAAATTAATTTGGTTTTTTTTCTTAAGTATTTACATTAAATGGCCATAGTTGCATTAATGAAT
CGGCCAACGCGCGGGGAGAGGCGGTTTGCGTATTGGGCGCTCTTCCGCTTCCTCGCTCACTGACTCGCTG
CGCTCGGTCGTTCGGCTGCGGCGAGCGGTATCAGCTCACTCAAAGGCGGTAATACGGTTATCCACAGAAT
CAGGGGATAACGCAGGAAAGAACATGTGAGCAAAAGGCCAGCAAAAGGCCAGGAACCGTAAAAAGGCCGC
GTTGCTGGCGTTTTTCCATAGGCTCCGCCCCCCTGACGAGCATCACAAAAATCGACGCTCAAGTCAGAGG
TGGCGAAACCCGACAGGACTATAAAGATACCAGGCGTTTCCCCCTGGAAGCTCCCTCGTGCGCTCTCCTG
TTCCGACCCTGCCGCTTACCGGATACCTGTCCGCCTTTCTCCCTTCGGGAAGCGTGGCGCTTTCTCATAG
CTCACGCTGTAGGTATCTCAGTTCGGTGTAGGTCGTTCGCTCCAAGCTGGGCTGTGTGCACGAACCCCCC
GTTCAGCCCGACCGCTGCGCCTTATCCGGTAACTATCGTCTTGAGTCCAACCCGGTAAGACACGACTTAT
CGCCACTGGCAGCAGCCACTGGTAACAGGATTAGCAGAGCGAGGTATGTAGGCGGTGCTACAGAGTTCTT
GAAGTGGTGGCCTAACTACGGCTACACTAGAAGAACAGTATTTGGTATCTGCGCTCTGCTGAAGCCAGTT
ACCTTCGGAAAAAGAGTTGGTAGCTCTTGATCCGGCAAACAAACCACCGCTGGTAGCGGTGGTTTTTTTG
TTTGCAAGCAGCAGATTACGCGCAGAAAAAAAGGATCTCAAGAAGATCCTTTGATCTTTTCTACGGGGTC
TGACGCTCAGTGGAACGAAAACTCACGTTAAGGGATTTTGGTCATGAGATTATCAAAAAGGATCTTCACC
TAGATCCTTTTGCGGCCGCAAATCAATCTAAAGTATATATGAGTAAACTTGGTCTGACAGTTACCAATGC
TTAATCAGTGAGGCACCTATCTCAGCGATCTGTCTATTTCGTTCATCCATAGTTGCCTGACTCCCCGTCG
TGTAGATAACTACGATACGGGAGGGCTTACCATCTGGCCCCAGTGCTGCAATGATACCGCGAGACCCACG
CTCACCGGCTCCAGATTTATCAGCAATAAACCAGCCAGCCGGAAGGGCCGAGCGCAGAAGTGGTCCTGCA
ACTTTATCCGCCTCCATCCAGTCTATTAATTGTTGCCGGGAAGCTAGAGTAAGTAGTTCGCCAGTTAATA
GTTTGCGCAACGTTGTTGCCATTGCTACAGGCATCGTGGTGTCACGCTCGTCGTTTGGTATGGCTTCATT
CAGCTCCGGTTCCCAACGATCAAGGCGAGTTACATGATCCCCCATGTTGTGCAAAAAAGCGGTTAGCTCC
TTCGGTCCTCCGATCGTTGTCAGAAGTAAGTTGGCCGCAGTGTTATCACTCATGGTTATGGCAGCACTGC
ATAATTCTCTTACTGTCATGCCATCCGTAAGATGCTTTTCTGTGACTGGTGAGTACTCAACCAAGTCATT
CTGAGAATAGTGTATGCGGCGACCGAGTTGCTCTTGCCCGGCGTCAATACGGGATAATACCGCGCCACAT
AGCAGAACTTTAAAAGTGCTCATCATTGGAAAACGTTCTTCGGGGCGAAAACTCTCAAGGATCTTACCGC
TGTTGAGATCCAGTTCGATGTAACCCACTCGTGCACCCAACTGATCTTCAGCATCTTTTACTTTCACCAG
CGTTTCTGGGTGAGCAAAAACAGGAAGGCAAAATGCCGCAAAAAAGGGAATAAGGGCGACACGGAAATGT
TGAATACTCATACTCTTCCTTTTTCAATATTATTGAAGCATTTATCAGGGTTATTGTCTCATGAGCGGAT
ACATATTTGAATGTATTTAGAAAAATAAACAAATAGGGGTTCCGCGCACATTTCCCCGAAAAGTGCCACC
TGCAGCCTGAATATGGGCCAAACAGGATATCTGTGGTAAGCAGTTCCTGCCCCGGCTCAGGGCCAAGAAC
AGATGGAACAGCTGAATATGGGCCAAACAGGATATCTGTGGTAAGCAGTTCCTGCCCCGGCTCAGGGCCA
AGAACAGATGGTCCCCAGATGCGGTCCAGCCCTCAGCAGTTTCTAGAGAACCATCAGATGTTTCCAGGGT
GCCCCAAGGACCTGAAATGACCCTGTGCCTTATTTGAACTAACCAATCAGTTCGCTTCTCGCTTCTGTTC
GCGCGCTTCTGCTCCCCGAGCTCAATAAAAGAGCCCACAACCCCTCACTCGGGGCGCCAGTCCTCCGATT
GACTGAGTCGCCCGGGTACCCGTGTATCCAATAAACCCTCTTGCAGTTGCATCCGACTTGTGGTCTCGCT
GTTCCTTGGGAGGGTCTCCTC
Features (pLannotate 1.2.2; 18 found; start..end, strand, type, name):
    159..433     +  misc_feature   MESV Ψ (fragment): packaging signal of murine embryonic stem cell virus
    500..916     +  CDS            gag (truncated): truncated Moloney murine leukemia virus (MMLV) gag gene lacking the start codon
    957..1673    +  CDS            EGFP: EGFP is a basic (constitutively fluorescent) green fluorescent protein published in 1996, derived from Aequorea victoria. It is reported to be a rapidly-maturing weak dimer with moderate acid sensitivity.
   1700..1718    +  misc_feature   MCS (fragment): pBluescript multiple cloning site
   1719..1738    +  CDS            capTEV™ (fragment): composite tag for in vivo biotinylation, TEV protease cleavage, and 6xHis tagging
   1752..1796    +  CDS            S-Tag: affinity and epitope tag derived from pancreatic ribonuclease A
   1821..2585    +  CDS            SKA1: SKA1_HUMAN - Also known as C18orf24. Experimental evidence at protein level: Swiss-Prot protein existence level 1. Component of the SKA1 complex, a microtubule-binding subcomplex of the outer kinetochore that is essential for proper chromosome segregation (PubMed:17093495, PubMed:19289083, PubMed:23085020). Required for timely anaphase onset during mitosis, when chromosomes undergo bipolar attachment on spindle microtubules leading to silencing of the spindle checkpoint (PubMed:17093495). The SKA1 complex is a direct component of the kinetochore-microtubule interface and directly associates wi
   2588..2610    +  misc_feature   MCS (fragment): multiple cloning site
   2622..2706    +  CDS            large T antigen (fragment): large T antigen from SV40 (simian virus 40)
   2749..3078    +  promoter       SV40 promoter: SV40 enhancer and early promoter
   3086..3484    +  CDS            BSD: blasticidin S deaminase; Aspergillus terreus BSD; confers resistance to blasticidin
   3531..3652    +  LTR            3' LTR (ΔU3) (fragment): self-inactivating 3' long terminal repeat (LTR) from Moloney murine leukemia virus
   3653..4122    +  LTR            LTR: long terminal repeat from Moloney murine leukemia virus
   4188..4240    -  CDS            lacI (fragment): lac repressor; lacI; The lac repressor binds to the lac operator to inhibit transcription in E. coli. This inhibition can be relieved by adding lactose or isopropyl-β-D-thiogalactopyranoside (IPTG).
   4423..5011    -  rep_origin     ori: high-copy-number ColE1/pMB1/pBR322/pUC origin of replication
   5171..6031    -  CDS            AmpR: β-lactamase; bla; confers resistance to ampicillin, carbenicillin, and related antibiotics
   6032..6136    -  promoter       AmpR promoter: bla
   6167..35      +  LTR            LTR (across the origin): long terminal repeat from Moloney murine leukemia virus
