[The description below was written by a language model from this plasmid's Addgene catalogue record and pLannotate feature annotations shown in this document.]
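Description:
pIW093 is a Moloney murine leukemia virus-based retroviral expression plasmid built on pJAG98, a pBABEblast derivative, for stable delivery of a GFP-tagged human Ska1 transgene into mammalian cells. In bacteria it is maintained through a high-copy ColE1/pUC-type origin and selected with ampicillin via the bla gene and its own promoter. The retroviral unit is bounded by MMLV long terminal repeats. The 5′ LTR is followed by a packaging signal and a truncated gag segment lacking its start codon, which together allow the transcribed genome to be packaged into viral particles when the viral proteins are supplied in trans by packaging cells. No separate internal promoter is annotated upstream of the fusion gene, so, as is usual for pBABE vectors, its expression presumably comes from the 5′ LTR. Downstream, an SV40 enhancer/early promoter drives blasticidin S deaminase, allowing blasticidin selection of transduced cells.

The payload is EGFP fused to the N terminus of SKA1. The linker between them contains a short multiple-cloning-site remnant, a fragment matching a TEV cleavage/affinity tag element, and an S-tag, which could support affinity purification as well as fluorescence imaging. SKA1 encodes a component of the Ska1 complex, a microtubule-binding part of the outer kinetochore needed for proper chromosome segregation. According to the record, this copy is "hardened" against CRISPR/Cas9 targeting and carries an R155A substitution. This design suits replacement experiments in which the endogenous gene is disrupted by Cas9 and the resistant mutant is expressed in its place, in line with the associated study of Ska1 tubulin-interacting surfaces and microtubule tip tracking. The cloning sites used are not recorded.
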