Addgene plasmid #134137: pIW093
Purpose: Retroviral expression of GFP-Ska1
Depositing lab: Iain Cheeseman. Depositing organization: Whitehead Institute for Biomedical Research. Publication: Microtubule Tip Tracking by the Spindle and Kinetochore Protein Ska1 Requires Diverse Tubulin-Interacting Surfaces. Monda JK, Whitney IP, Tarasovetc EV, Wilson-Kubalek E, Milligan RA, Grishchuk EL, Cheeseman IM. Curr Biol. 2017 Dec 4;27(23):3666-3675.e6. doi: 10.1016/j.cub.2017.10.018. Epub 2017 Nov 16. PubMed 29153323.
Backbone
  Vector backbone: pJAG98 (pBABEblast)
  Vector type: Mammalian Expression, Retroviral
Growth in bacteria
  Bacterial resistance: Ampicillin, 100 μg/mL
  Growth temperature: 37°C
  Growth strain: NEB Stable
  Copy number: High Copy
Gene/Insert
  Gene/Insert name: GFP-human Ska1 CRISPR/Cas9 hardened
  Species: H. sapiens (human)
  Mutation: CRISPR resistant, R155A
  Entrez Gene: SKA1 (a.k.a. C18orf24)
  Tag / fusion protein: GFP (N terminal on insert)
  Cloning method: Restriction Enzyme; 5′ cloning site unknown (unknown if destroyed); 3′ cloning site unknown (unknown if destroyed)
Terms and licenses: Academic/Nonprofit Terms; Industry Terms: Not Available to Industry
How to cite: pIW093 was a gift from Iain Cheeseman (Addgene plasmid # 134137 ; http://n2t.net/addgene:134137 ; RRID:Addgene_134137)
